>Addgene plasmid #51832 | TMED1-bio-His | depositor full sequence | sequence record 79669 | TMED1-bio-His sequence 7214 bps
GTCGACCTCCATCACGGCCTATAAGAGTGAGGGGGAGTCAGCGGAGTTCTCCTTCCCACTCAACCTTGGA
GAGGAAAGCCTGCAGGGAGAGTTGAGATGGAAGGCAGAGAAGGCTCCTTCTTCCCAGTCCTGGATCACCT
TCTCCCTAAAGAACCAAAAGGTGTCTGTGCAGAAGTCTACTAGCAACCCCAAGTTCCAGCTGTCCGAAAC
GCTCCCACTCACCCTTCAGATACCCCAGGTCTCCCTTCAGTTTGCTGGTTCTGGCAACCTGACCCTGACT
CTGGACAGAGGGATACTGTATCAGGAAGTGAACCTGGTGGTGATGAAAGTGACTCAGCCCGACAGCAACA
CTTTGACCTGTGAGGTGATGGGACCCACCTCACCCAAGATGAGACTGATCTTGAAGCAGGAGAATCAGGA
GGCCAGGGTCTCCAGGCAGGAGAAAGTGATTCAAGTGCAGGCCCCTGAAGCAGGGGTGTGGCAATGTCTA
CTGAGTGAAGGTGAAGAGGTCAAGATGGACTCCAAGATCCAGGTTTTATCCAAAGGGTTGAATTCCGGCA
GCCTGCACCACATCCTGGACGCCCAGAAGATGCTGTGGAACCACAGGGACAGGAACCTGCCTCCTCTGGC
CCCTCTGGGCCCCCACCACCATCACCACCATTGAGTCTAGACACGTGATTAATTAAGGATCCCCCGACCT
CGACCTCTGGCTAATAAAGGAAATTTATTTTCATTGCAATAGTGTGTTGGAATTTTTTGTGTCTCTCACT
CGGAAGGACATATGGGAGGGCAAATCATTTGGTCGAGATCCCTCGGAGATCTCTAGCTAGAGGATCGATC
CCCGCCCCGGACGAACTAAACCTGACTACGACATCTCTGCCCCTTCTTCGCGGGGCAGTGCATGTAATCC
CTTCAGTTGGTTGGTACAACTTGCCAACTGGGCCCTGTTCCACATGTGACACGGGGGGGGACCAAACACA
AAGGGGTTCTCTGACTGTAGTTGACATCCTTATAAATGGATGTGCACATTTGCCAACACTGAGTGGCTTT
CATCCTGGAGCAGACTTTGCAGTCTGTGGACTGCAACACAACATTGCCTTTATGTGTAACTCTTGGCTGA
AGCTCTTACACCAATGCTGGGGGACATGTACCTCCCAGGGGCCCAGGAAGACTACGGGAGGCTACACCAA
CGTCAATCAGAGGGGCCTGTGTAGCTACCGATAAGCGGACCCTCAAGAGGGCATTAGCAATAGTGTTTAT
AAGGCCCCCTTGTTAACCCTAAACGGGTAGCATATGCTTCCCGGGTAGTAGTATATACTATCCAGACTAA
CCCTAATTCAATAGCATATGTTACCCAACGGGAAGCATATGCTATCGAATTAGGGTTAGTAAAAGGGTCC
TAAGGAACAGCGATATCTCCCACCCCATGAGCTGTCACGGTTTTATTTACATGGGGTCAGGATTCCACGA
GGGTAGTGAACCATTTTAGTCACAAGGGCAGTGGCTGAAGATCAAGGAGCGGGCAGTGAACTCTCCTGAA
TCTTCGCCTGCTTCTTCATTCTCCTTCGTTTAGCTAATAGAATAACTGCTGAGTTGTGAACAGTAAGGTG
TATGTGAGGTGCTCGAAAACAAGGTTTCAGGTGACGCCCCCAGAATAAAATTTGGACGGGGGGTTCAGTG
GTGGCATTGTGCTATGACACCAATATAACCCTCACAAACCCCTTGGGCAATAAATACTAGTGTAGGAATG
AAACATTCTGAATATCTTTAACAATAGAAATCCATGGGGTGGGGACAAGCCGTAAAGACTGGATGTCCAT
CTCACACGAATTTATGGCTATGGGCAACACATAATCCTAGTGCAATATGATACTGGGGTTATTAAGATGT
GTCCCAGGCAGGGACCAAGACAGGTGAACCATGTTGTTACACTCTATTTGTAACAAGGGGAAAGAGAGTG
GACGCCGACAGCAGCGGACTCCACTGGTTGTCTCTAACACCCCCGAAAATTAAACGGGGCTCCACGCCAA
TGGGGCCCATAAACAAAGACAAGTGGCCACTCTTTTTTTTGAAATTGTGGAGTGGGGGCACGCGTCAGCC
CCCACACGCCGCCCTGCGGTTTTGGACTGTAAAATAAGGGTGTAATAACTTGGCTGATTGTAACCCCGCT
AACCACTGCGGTCAAACCACTTGCCCACAAAACCACTAATGGCACCCCGGGGAATACCTGCATAAGTAGG
TGGGCGGGCCAAGATAGGGGCGCGATTGCTGCGATCTGGAGGACAAATTACACACACTTGCGCCTGAGCG
CCAAGCACAGGGTTGTTGGTCCTCATATTCACGAGGTCGCTGAGAGCACGGTGGGCTAATGTTGCCATGG
GTAGCATATACTACCCAAATATCTGGATAGCATATGCTATCCTAATCTATATCTGGGTAGCATAGGCTAT
CCTAATCTATATCTGGGTAGCATATGCTATCCTAATCTATATCTGGGTAGTATATGCTATCCTAATTTAT
ATCTGGGTAGCATAGGCTATCCTAATCTATATCTGGGTAGCATATGCTATCCTAATCTATATCTGGGTAG
TATATGCTATCCTAATCTGTATCCGGGTAGCATATGCTATCCTAATAGAGATTAGGGTAGTATATGCTAT
CCTAATTTATATCTGGGTAGCATATACTACCCAAATATCTGGATAGCATATGCTATCCTAATCTATATCT
GGGTAGCATATGCTATCCTAATCTATATCTGGGTAGCATAGGCTATCCTAATCTATATCTGGGTAGCATA
TGCTATCCTAATCTATATCTGGGTAGTATATGCTATCCTAATTTATATCTGGGTAGCATAGGCTATCCTA
ATCTATATCTGGGTAGCATATGCTATCCTAATCTATATCTGGGTAGTATATGCTATCCTAATCTGTATCC
GGGTAGCATATGCTATCCTCATGATAAGCTGTCAAACATGAGAATTTTCTTGAAGACGAAAGGGCCTCGT
GATACGCCTATTTTTATAGGTTAATGTCATGATAATAATGGTTTCTTAGACGTCAGGTGGCACTTTTCGG
GGAAATGTGCGCGGAACCCCTATTTGTTTATTTTTCTAAATACATTCAAATATGTATCCGCTCATGAGAC
AATAACCCTGATAAATGCTTCAATAATATTGAAAAAGGAAGAGTATGAGTATTCAACATTTCCGTGTCGC
CCTTATTCCCTTTTTTGCGGCATTTTGCCTTCCTGTTTTTGCTCACCCAGAAACGCTGGTGAAAGTAAAA
GATGCTGAAGATCAGTTGGGTGCACGAGTGGGTTACATCGAACTGGATCTCAACAGCGGTAAGATCCTTG
AGAGTTTTCGCCCCGAAGAACGTTTTCCAATGATGAGCACTTTTAAAGTTCTGCTATGTGGCGCGGTATT
ATCCCGTGTTGACGCCGGGCAAGAGCAACTCGGTCGCCGCATACACTATTCTCAGAATGACTTGGTTGAG
TACTCACCAGTCACAGAAAAGCATCTTACGGATGGCATGACAGTAAGAGAATTATGCAGTGCTGCCATAA
CCATGAGTGATAACACTGCGGCCAACTTACTTCTGACAACGATCGGAGGACCGAAGGAGCTAACCGCTTT
TTTGCACAACATGGGGGATCATGTAACTCGCCTTGATCGTTGGGAACCGGAGCTGAATGAAGCCATACCA
AACGACGAGCGTGACACCACGATGCCTGCAGCAATGGCAACAACGTTGCGCAAACTATTAACTGGCGAAC
TACTTACTCTAGCTTCCCGGCAACAATTAATAGACTGGATGGAGGCGGATAAAGTTGCAGGACCACTTCT
GCGCTCGGCCCTTCCGGCTGGCTGGTTTATTGCTGATAAATCTGGAGCCGGTGAGCGTGGGTCTCGCGGT
ATCATTGCAGCACTGGGGCCAGATGGTAAGCCCTCCCGTATCGTAGTTATCTACACGACGGGGAGTCAGG
CAACTATGGATGAACGAAATAGACAGATCGCTGAGATAGGTGCCTCACTGATTAAGCATTGGTAACTGTC
AGACCAAGTTTACTCATATATACTTTAGATTGATTTAAAACTTCATTTTTAATTTAAAAGGATCTAGGTG
AAGATCCTTTTTGATAATCTCATGACCAAAATCCCTTAACGTGAGTTTTCGTTCCACTGAGCGTCAGACC
CCGTAGAAAAGATCAAAGGATCTTCTTGAGATCCTTTTTTTCTGCGCGTAATCTGCTGCTTGCAAACAAA
AAAACCACCGCTACCAGCGGTGGTTTGTTTGCCGGATCAAGAGCTACCAACTCTTTTTCCGAAGGTAACT
GGCTTCAGCAGAGCGCAGATACCAAATACTGTTCTTCTAGTGTAGCCGTAGTTAGGCCACCACTTCAAGA
ACTCTGTAGCACCGCCTACATACCTCGCTCTGCTAATCCTGTTACCAGTGGCTGCTGCCAGTGGCGATAA
GTCGTGTCTTACCGGGTTGGACTCAAGACGATAGTTACCGGATAAGGCGCAGCGGTCGGGCTGAACGGGG
GGTTCGTGCACACAGCCCAGCTTGGAGCGAACGACCTACACCGAACTGAGATACCTACAGCGTGAGCTAT
GAGAAAGCGCCACGCTTCCCGAAGGGAGAAAGGCGGACAGGTATCCGGTAAGCGGCAGGGTCGGAACAGG
AGAGCGCACGAGGGAGCTTCCAGGGGGAAACGCCTGGTATCTTTATAGTCCTGTCGGGTTTCGCCACCTC
TGACTTGAGCGTCGATTTTTGTGATGCTCGTCAGGGGGGCGGAGCCTATGGAAAAACGCCAGCAACGCGG
CCTTTTTACGGTTCCTGGCCTTTTGCTGGCCTTTTGCTCACATGTTCTTTCCTGCGTTATCCCCTGATTC
TGTGGATAACCGTATTACCGCCTTTGAGTGAGCTGATACCGCTCGCCGCAGCCGAACGACCGAGCGCAGC
GAGTCAGTGAGCGAGGAAGCGGAAGAGCGCCCAATACGCAAACCGCCTCTCCCCGCGCGTTGGCCGATTC
ATTAATGCAGCTGGCACGACAGGTTTCCCGACTGGAAAGCGGGCAGTGAGCGCAACGCAATTAATGTGAG
TTAGCTCACTCATTAGGCACCCCAGGCTTTACACTTTATGCTTCCGGCTCGTATGTTGTGTGGAATTGTG
AGCGGATAACAATTTCACACAGGAAACAGCTATGACCATGATTACGCCAAGCTCTAGCTAGAGGTCGACC
AATTCTCATGTTTGACAGCTTATCATCGCAGATCCGGGCAACGTTGTTGCCATTGCTGCAGGCGCAGAAC
TGGTAGGTATGGAAGATCTATACATTGAATCAATATTGGCAATTAGCCATATTAGTCATTGGTTATATAG
CATAAATCAATATTGGCTATTGGCCATTGCATACGTTGTATCTATATCATAATATGTACATTTATATTGG
CTCATGTCCAATATGACCGCCATGTTGACATTGATTATTGACTAGTTATTAATAGTAATCAATTACGGGG
TCATTAGTTCATAGCCCATATATGGAGTTCCGCGTTACATAACTTACGGTAAATGGCCCGCCTGGCTGAC
CGCCCAACGACCCCCGCCCATTGACGTCAATAATGACGTATGTTCCCATAGTAACGCCAATAGGGACTTT
CCATTGACGTCAATGGGTGGAGTATTTACGGTAAACTGCCCACTTGGCAGTACATCAAGTGTATCATATG
CCAAGTCCGCCCCCTATTGACGTCAATGACGGTAAATGGCCCGCCTGGCATTATGCCCAGTACATGACCT
TACGGGACTTTCCTACTTGGCAGTACATCTACGTATTAGTCATCGCTATTACCATGGTGATGCGGTTTTG
GCAGTACACCAATGGGCGTGGATAGCGGTTTGACTCACGGGGATTTCCAAGTCTCCACCCCATTGACGTC
AATGGGAGTTTGTTTTGGCACCAAAATCAACGGGACTTTCCAAAATGTCGTAATAACCCCGCCCCGTTGA
CGCAAATGGGCGGTAGGCGTGTACGGTGGGAGGTCTATATAAGCAGAGCTCGTTTAGTGAACCGTCAGAT
CCTCACTCTCTTCCGCATCGCTGTCTGCGAGGGCCAGCTGTTGGGCTCGCGGTTGAGGACAAACTCTTCG
CGGTCTTTCCAGTACTCTTGGATCGGAAACCCGTCGGCCTCCGAACGGTACTCCGCCACCGAGGGACCTG
AGCGAGTCCGCATCGACCGGATCGGAAAACCTCTCGAGAAAGGCGTCTAACCAGTCACAGTCGCAAGGTA
GGCTGAGCACCGTGGCGGGCGGCAGCGGGTGGCGGTCGGGGTTGTTTCTGGCGGAGGTGCTGCTGATGAT
GTAATTAAAGTAGGCGGTCTTGAGACGGCGGATGGTCGAGGTGAGGTGTGGCAGGCTTGAGATCCAGCTG
TTGGGGTGAGTACTCCCTCTCAAAAGCGGGCATTACTTCTGCGCTAAGATTGTCAGTTTCCAAAAACGAG
GAGGATTTGATATTCACCTGGCCCGATCTGGCCATACACTTGAGTGACAATGACATCCACTTTGCCTTTC
TCTCCACAGGTGTCCACTCCCAGGTCCAAGTTTAAACTGCGGCCGCCACCATGGTCGCAGCTGGCGCTGC
TCTGGCTCTGGCCCTGTGGCTGCTGATGCCCCCTGTGGAAGTGGGAGGGGCTGGACCACCTCCTATCCAG
GACGGCGAGTTCACCTTTCTGCTGCCTGCTGGAAGAAAGCAGTGCTTCTACCAGAGCGCCCCTGCCAATG
CCAGCCTGGAAACCGAGTACCAGGTCATCGGCGGAGCCGGCCTGGATGTGGACTTCACCCTGGAAAGCCC
CCAGGGCGTGCTGCTGGTGTCCGAGAGCAGAAAGGCCGACGGCGTGCACACAGTGGAGCCTACCGAGGCC
GGCGACTACAAGCTGTGCTTCGACAACAGCTTCAGCACCATCAGCGAGAAGCTGGTGTTCTTCGAGCTGA
TCTTCGACAGCCTGCAGGACGACGAGGAAGTGGAAGGCTGGGCCGAGGCCGTGGAGCCCGAAGAGATGCT
GGACGTGAAGATGGAAGATATCAAAGAAAGCATCGAGACAATGCGGACCCGGCTGGAACGGTCCATCCAG
ATGCTGACCCTGCTGAGAGCCTTCGAAGCCCGGGACCGGAATCTGCAGGAAGGCAACCTGGAAAGAGGCG
CGCC
Features (pLannotate 1.2.2; 19 found; start..end, strand, type, name):
    713..768     +  polyA_signal   β-globin poly(A) signal: rabbit β-globin polyadenylation signal (Gil and Proudfoot, 1987)
   1282..2963    -  rep_origin     oriP (fragment): Epstein-Barr virus oriP replication origin (Yates et al., 2000)
   3090..3194    +  promoter       AmpR promoter: bla
   3195..4055    +  CDS            AmpR: β-lactamase; bla; confers resistance to ampicillin, carbenicillin, and related antibiotics
   4226..4814    +  rep_origin     ori: high-copy-number ColE1/pMB1/pBR322/pUC origin of replication
   4997..5089    +  CDS            lacI (fragment): lac repressor; lacI; The lac repressor binds to the lac operator to inhibit transcription in E. coli. This inhibition can be relieved by adding lactose or isopropyl-β-D-thiogalactopyranoside (IPTG).
   5102..5123    +  protein_bind   CAP binding site: CAP binding activates transcription in the presence of cAMP. E. coli catabolite activator protein
   5138..5168    +  promoter       lac promoter: promoter for the E. coli lac operon
   5176..5192    +  protein_bind   lac operator: The lac repressor binds to the lac operator to inhibit transcription in E. coli. This inhibition can be relieved by adding lactose or isopropyl-β-D-thiogalactopyranoside (IPTG). lac repressor encoded by lacI
   5262..5278    +  promoter       tet promoter (fragment): E. coli promoter for tetracycline efflux protein gene
   5288..5313    -  CDS            bla(M) (fragment): β-lactamase lacking the signal sequence; bla(M); allows cytosolic expression of β-lactamase
   5487..5866    +  enhancer       CMV enhancer: human cytomegalovirus immediate early enhancer
   5868..6067    +  promoter       CMV promoter: human cytomegalovirus (CMV) immediate early promoter
   6135..6173    +  misc_feature   Ad SA (fragment): adenovirus major late transcript splice acceptor (Friedrich and Soriano, 1991)
   6206..6415    -  CDS            PTP (fragment): TERM_ADE02 - Experimental evidence at protein level: Swiss-Prot protein existence level 1. Protein covalently bound to the viral DNA that acts as a primer for viral genomic replication by DNA strand displacement. Assembles on the viral origin of replication in an initiation complex with viral polymerase, DBP, host NFIA and host POU2F1/OCT1. During initiation, the polymerase covalently couples the first dCTP with Ser- 580 of pTP. The terminal protein stimulates the template activity over 20 fold compared to protein-free templates. Neo-synthesized viral genomes are linked to two preterminal prot
   6446..6535    +  intron         chimeric intron (fragment): chimera between introns from adenovirus and immunoglobulin heavy chain genes
   6554..6600    +  CDS            IgH signal sequence (fragment): signal sequence from the mouse immunoglobulin heavy chain variable region
   6631..7206    +  CDS            TMED1 (fragment): TMED1_HUMAN - Also known as IL1RL1L, IL1RL1LG. Experimental evidence at protein level: Swiss-Prot protein existence level 1. Potential role in vesicular protein trafficking, mainly in the early secretory pathway. May act as a cargo receptor at the lumenal side for incorporation of secretory cargo molecules into transport vesicles and may be involved in vesicle coat formation at the cytoplasmic side. From Homo sapiens (Human).
   7207..553     +  CDS            Cd4 (fragment) (across the origin): CD4_RAT - Experimental evidence at protein level: Swiss-Prot protein existence level 1. Integral membrane glycoprotein that plays an essential role in the immune response and serves multiple functions in responses against both external and internal offenses. In T-cells, functions primarily as a coreceptor for MHC class II molecule:peptide complex. The antigens presented by class II peptides are derived from extracellular proteins while class I peptides are derived from cytosolic proteins. Interacts simultaneously with the T-cell receptor (TCR) and the MHC class II presented by antigen presenti
