[The description below was written by a language model from this plasmid's Addgene catalogue record and pLannotate feature annotations shown in this document.]
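Description:
TMED1-bio-His is a mammalian expression plasmid built on the pTT3 backbone for producing the human TMED1 (transmembrane emp24 domain-containing protein 1) ectodomain as a soluble, tagged recombinant protein. It is maintained in E. coli through a high-copy ColE1/pUC-type origin and ampicillin resistance (bla). The backbone also carries a fragment of the Epstein-Barr virus oriP, which supports episomal retention in cells that supply EBNA1. No mammalian selection marker is annotated, consistent with transient transfection use.

Expression is driven by the CMV immediate-early enhancer and promoter. Downstream lie adenovirus-derived leader and splice sequences and a chimeric intron fragment; the short "PTP" hit on the opposite strand most likely reflects this adenoviral leader region rather than a real coding payload. A fragment matching a mouse immunoglobulin heavy chain signal sequence is annotated just upstream of the insert, although the record does not say whether it is used for secretion.

The chemically synthesised TMED1 insert of about 600 bp sits between retained NotI and AscI sites and reads directly into backbone-encoded rat CD4 domains 3 and 4, which span the numbering origin of the circular map. According to the catalogue entry, an enzymatic biotinylation sequence, a linker and a His tag follow, though these short elements are not individually annotated. A rabbit β-globin polyadenylation signal terminates the transcript.

The CD4 domains act as a common antigenic tag, the biotinylation sequence allows oriented capture on streptavidin surfaces, and the His tag permits affinity purification. The associated publication used such proteins in a human platelet receptor protein microarray to screen for extracellular receptor–ligand interactions.
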