Addgene plasmid #51832: TMED1-bio-His
Purpose: Expresses full-length Transmembrane emp24 domain-containing protein 1 precursor ectodomain in mammalian cells. C-terminal rat Cd4d3+4 tag, biotinylation sequence and His tag.
Depositing lab: Gavin Wright. Depositing organization: Wellcome Sanger Institute. Publication: A human platelet receptor protein microarray identifies FcepsilonR1alpha as an activating PEAR1 ligand. Sun Y, Vandenbriele C, Kauskot A, Verhamme P, Hoylaerts MF, Wright GJ. Mol Cell Proteomics. 2015 Feb 23. pii: mcp.M114.046946. 10.1074/mcp.M114.046946 PubMed 25713122.
Backbone
  Vector backbone: pTT3
  Backbone manufacturer: Yves Durocher, NRC
  Backbone size w/o insert (bp): 6618
  Total vector size (bp): 7214
  Modifications to backbone: Rat CD4 d3+4, enzymatic biotinylation sequence, linker and His tag (CD4d3+4-BioLHis).
  Vector type: Mammalian Expression
Growth in bacteria
  Bacterial resistance: Ampicillin, 100 μg/mL
  Growth temperature: 37°C
  Growth strain: Top10
  Copy number: High Copy
Gene/Insert
  Gene/Insert name: TMED1 (alt name: Transmembrane emp24 domain-containing protein 1 precursor)
  Species: H. sapiens (human)
  Insert size (bp): 596
  Entrez Gene: TMED1 (a.k.a. IL1RL1LG, Il1rl1l, Tp24, p24g1)
  Promoter: CMV
  Tag / fusion protein: rat CD4 d3+4 (C terminal on backbone); enzymatic biotinylation sequence (C terminal on backbone); His tag (C terminal on backbone)
  Cloning method: Restriction Enzyme; 5′ cloning site NotI (not destroyed); 3′ cloning site AscI (not destroyed)
  Sequencing primers: 5′ CMV-fwd
Resource information
  A portion of this plasmid was derived from a plasmid made by: Insert was chemically synthesised.
Terms and licenses: Academic/Nonprofit Terms; Industry Terms: Not Available to Industry
Depositor comments: Article ref 47
How to cite: TMED1-bio-His was a gift from Gavin Wright (Addgene plasmid # 51832 ; http://n2t.net/addgene:51832 ; RRID:Addgene_51832)
