>Addgene plasmid #51832 | TMED1-bio-His | addgene partial sequence | sequence record 94666 | pMT2-F 5'-TTGCCTTTCTCTCCACAGGT-3'
ACTGCGGCCGCCACCATGGTCGCAGCTGGCGCTGCTCTGGCTCTGGCCCTGTGGCTGCTGATGCCCCCTG
TGGAAGTGGGAGGGGCTGGACCACCTCCTATCCAGGACGGCGAGTTCACCTTTCTGCTGCCTGCTGGAAG
AAAGCAGTGCTTCTACCAGAGCGCCCCTGCCAATGCCAGCCTGGAAACCGAGTACCAGGTCATCGGCGGA
GCCGGCCTGGATGTGGACTTCACCCTGGAAAGCCCCCAGGGCGTGCTGCTGGTGTCCGAGAGCAGAAAGG
CCGACGGCGTGCACACAGTGGAGCCTACCGAGGCCGGCGACTACAAGCTGTGCTTCGACAACAGCTTCAG
CACCATCAGCGAGAAGCTGGTGTTCTTCGAGCTGATCTTCGACAGCCTGCAGGACGACGAGGAAGTGGAA
GGCTGGGCCGAGGCCGTGGAGCCCGAAGAGATGCTGGACGTGAAGATGGAAGATATCAAAGAAAGCATCG
AGACAATGCGGACCCGGCTGGAACGGTCCATCCAGATGCTGACCCTGCTGAGAGCCTTCGAAGCCCGGGA
CCGGAATCTGCAGGAAGGCAACCTGGAAAGAGGCGCGCCGTCGACCTCCATCACGGCCTATAAGAGTGAG
GGGGAGTCAGCGGAGTTCTCCTTCCCACTCAACCTTGGAGAGGAAAGCCTGCAGGGAGAGTTGAGATGGA
AGGCAGAGAAGGCTCCTTCTTCCCAGTCCTGGATCACCTTCTCCCTAAAGAACCAAAAGGTGTCTGTGCA
GAAGTCTACTAGCAACCCCAAGTTCCAGCTGTCCGAAACGCTCCCACTCACCCTTCAGATACCCCAGGTC
TCCCTTCAGTTTGCTGGTTCTGGCAACCTGACC
