>Addgene plasmid #51832 | TMED1-bio-His | addgene partial sequence | sequence record 94861 | rb_glob_PA_term-R 5'-CCCATATGTCCTTCCGAGTG-3'
ATAAATTTCCTTTATTAGCCAGAGGTCGAGGTCGGGGGATCCTTAATTAATCACGTGTCTAGACTCAATG
GTGGTGATGGTGGTGGGGGCCCAGAGGGGCCAGAGGAGGCAGGTTCCTGTCCCTGTGGTTCCACAGCATC
TTCTGGGCGTCCAGGATGTGGTGCAGGCTGCCGGAATTCAACCCTTTGGATAAAACCTGGATCTTGGAGT
CCATCTTGACCTCTTCACCTTCACTCAGTAGACATTGCCACACCCCTGCTTCAGGGGCCTGCACTTGAAT
CACTTTCTCCTGCCTGGAGACCCTGGCCTCCTGATTCTCCTGCTTCAAGATCAGTCTCATCTTGGGTGAG
GTGGGTCCCATCACCTCACAGGTCAAAGTGTTGCTGTCGGGCTGAGTCACTTTCATCACCACCAGGTTCA
CTTCCTGATACAGTATCCCTCTGTCCAGAGTCAGGGTCAGGTTGCCAGAACCAGCAAACTGAAGGGAGAC
CTGGGGTATCTGAAGGGTGAGTGGGAGCGTTTCGGACAGCTGGAACTTGGGGTTGCTAGTAGACTTCTGC
ACAGACACCTTTTGGTTCTTTAGGGAGAAGGTGATCCAGGACTGGGAAGAAGGAGCCTTCTCTGCCTTCC
ATCTCAACTCTCCCTGCAGGCTTTCCTCTCCAAGGTTGAGTGGGAAGGAGAACTCCGCTGACTCCCCCTC
ACTCTTATAGGCCGTGATGGAGGTCGACGGCGCGCCTCTTTCCAGGTTGCCTTCCTGCAGATTCCGGTCC
CGGGCTTCGAAGGCTCTCAGCAGGGTCAGCATCTGGATGGACCGTTCCAGCCGGGTCCGCATTGTCTCGA
TGCTT
